>Addgene plasmid #114122 | pCW-eGFP-FHA-SHLD2-m1 | addgene full sequence | sequence record 220204 | Addgene NGS Result
CGACCACATGAAGCAGCACGACTTCTTCAAGTCCGCCATGCCCGAAGGCTACGTCCAGGAGCGCACCATC
TTCTTCAAGGACGACGGCAACTACAAGACCCGCGCCGAGGTGAAGTTCGAGGGCGACACCCTGGTGAACC
GCATCGAGCTGAAGGGCATCGACTTCAAGGAGGACGGCAACATCCTGGGGCACAAGCTGGAGTACAACTA
CAACAGCCACAACGTCTATATCATGGCCGACAAGCAGAAGAACGGCATCAAGGTGAACTTCAAGATCCGC
CACAACATCGAGGACGGCAGCGTGCAGCTCGCCGACCACTACCAGCAGAACACCCCCATCGGCGACGGCC
CCGTGCTGCTGCCCGACAACCACTACCTGAGCACCCAGTCCGCCCTGAGCAAAGACCCCAACGAGAAGCG
CGATCACATGGTCCTGCTGGAGTTCGTGACCGCCGCCGGGATCACTCTCGGCATGGACGAGCTGTACAAG
GGCGCGCCAGCCGGAGCCGGGGAGCCCGGCTTCTTCGTCACAGGAGACCGCGCCGGTGGCCGGAGCTGGT
GCCTGCGGCGGGTGGGGATGAGCGCCGGGTGGCTGCTGCTGGAAGATGGGTGCGAGGTGACTGTAGGACG
AGGATTTGGTGTCACATACCAACTGGTATCAAAAATCTGCCCCCTGATGATTTCTCGAAACCACTGTGTT
TTGAAGCAGAATCCTGAGGGCCAATGGACAATTATGGACAACAAGAGTCTAAATGGTGTTTGGCTGAACA
GAGCGCGTCTGGAACCTTTAAGGGTCTATTCCATTCATCAGGGAGACTACATCCAACTTGGAGTGCCTCT
GGAAAATAAGGAGAATGCGGAGTATGAATATGAAGTTACTGAAGAAGACTGGGAGACAATATATCCTTGT
CTTTCCCCAAAGAATGACCAAATGATAGAAAAAAATAAGGAATTGAGAACTAAAAGGAAATTCAGTTTGG
ATGAAGCCGGAGCCGGCGCGCCAAGTGGAGGATCTCAAGTCCACATTTTTTGGGGTGCTCCAATTGCTCC
ACTGAAAATCACAGTATCAGAAGACACAGCTTCTTTAATGTCTGTTGCTGACCCCTGGAAAAAAATTCAG
CTTTTATACAGTCAACATTCTTTATATCTGAAGGATGAAAAACAGCACAAAAATCTTGAAAACTATAAAG
TCCCAGAATCTATTGGTTCTCCAGATCTTAGTGGTCATTTCTTAGCAAACTGTATGAATAGACATGTTCA
TGTGAAAGATGACTTTGTACGTTCTGTTTCTGAAACACAGAATATAGAATCCCAGAAGATTCACTCCTCT
AGACTGAGTGATATAACTAGCTCTAATATGCAAATATGTGGATTTAAAAGCACAGTTCCGCATTTCACCG
AAGAAGAAAAGTATCAAAAGCTTCTCAGTGAAAATAAAATTAGAGATGAACAGCCTAAACATCAGCCAGA
TATATGTGGTAAGAACTTTAACACAAATTTGTTTCAGTTGGGCCATAAATGTGCAGCTGTGTTGGATTTG
GTTTGTAGTACTGAAAAAATTAATATAGGGCCTGAAGTGGTACAAAGAGAGTGTGTGCCAACAGAATATC
ATGAAATACAAAACCAGTGTTTGGGATTATTTTCCTCGAACGCAGTAGATAAGTCAAGGTCTGAAGCAGC
AGTTAGGAAGGTCTCAGACCTTAAAATATCAACTGATACAGAATTTCTCAGTATAATTACCTCCAGCCAG
GTTGCTTTTTTAGCTCAAAAGAAAGATAAAAGGCGGAGTCCTGTAAATAAAGGGAATGTAAACATGGAGA
CTGAACCAAAGGCAAGTTACGGGGAGATAAGAATACCTGAAGAGAATTCGATTCAGCTTGATGGTTTTAC
AGAAGCATATGAAAGTGGACAAAACCAAGCATATTCCCTTGAACTTTTTAGTCCTGTTTGTCCTAAAACA
GAAAATAGCCGCATTCACATAAACTCTGATAAAGGTCTTGAAGAACATACAGGATCTCAAGAACTTTTCA
GTTCTGAAGATGAACTGCCACCAAATGAGATACGTATTGAGTTGTGTAGCTCAGGAATACTGTGTTCCCA
ACTAAATACCTTCCACAAAAGTGCTATTAAAAGAAGCTGTACCTCTGAAGATAAAGTGGGCCAGTCTGAA
GCTCTATCTAGAGTCCTTCAAGTAGCTAAGAAAATGAAGTTGATTTCTAATGGAGGAGATTCTGCTGTAG
AAATGGATCGGAGAAATGTGTCTGAATTTAAGAGTATTAAAAAAACATCATTAATAAAAAACTGTGATTC
TAAAAGCCAGAAGTATAATTGTTTAGTCATGGTGCTATCTCCATGCCATGTGAAGGAAATAAACATAAAA
TTCGGACCAAATTCTGGCTCTAAAGTGCCTTTAGCAACAGTTACAGTAATTGATCAATCAGAAACTAAGA
AGAAGGTTTTTCTGGCGAGGACTGCAGCAGCTGCGGCATTTACAGTGTTTCTTGGAGATATAATTTTACT
CACAGATGTTGTTATTCATGAGGACCAATGGATTGGCGAGACAGTACTACAATCAACATTTAGCAGTCAG
TTATTAAATCTTGGGAGTTATTCATCTATTCAGCCTGAAGAATATTCCAGTGTAGTTAGTGAAGTTGTAC
TTCAAGACTTACTGGCATATGTGTCCTCAAAACATTCCTACCTCAGAGATCTTCCTCCGAGGCAGCCTCA
GAGGGTGAACAGTATAGACTTTGTAGAATTGGAGCACCTTCAACCTGATGTATTAGTCCACGCAGTACTA
AGAGTTGTTGATTTCACTATACTGACAGAGGCAGTATACAGTTATAGAGGACAGAAGCAGAAAAAAGTTA
TGTTAACAGTGGAACAGGCCCAAGATCAACATTATGCGCTTGTATTATGGGGTCCTGGAGCAGCCTGGTA
CCCTCAACTTCAAAGGAAAAAAGGTTATATTTGGGAATTTAAATATCTTTTTGTTCAGTGCAATTACACA
CTAGAAAACCTAGAATTGCATACAACGCCTTGGTCATCCTGTGAGTGCTTGTTTGATGATGATATAAGGG
CAATTACATTTAAAGCAAAATTTCAAAAAAGTGCACCCTCCTTTGTGAAGATATCAGACTTAGCAACCCA
CCTAGAGGATAAGTGTTCAGGAGTGGTTCTGATTAAAGCCCAGATTTCAGAGCTGGCATTTCCTATTACA
GCATCTCAGAAGATAGCGCTAAATGCTCACAGTTCTCTGAAGAGTATTTTTTCTTCTCTTCCCAACATCG
TATATACTGGTTGTGCAAAATGTGGATTGGAACTAGAAACAGATGAGAACAGGATCTACAAACAATGTTT
TAGCTGCTTGCCATTTACTATGAAGAAAATATATTATAGGCCAGCGTTAATGACTGCCATTGATGGAAGA
CATGATGTTTGTATCCGTGTAGAATCAAAGCTGATAGAGAAGATTCTTCTCAACATTTCTGCAGACTGCC
TCAACAGAGTGATAGTTCCTTCCTCAGAGATCACCTATGGGATGGTCGTGGCAGACCTGTTCCACTCCTT
GTTGGCAGTCAGCGCAGAACCTTGTGTATTAAAGATTCAGAGCCTTTTTGTGTTAGATGAAAACAGCTAT
CCATTACAACAAGATTTCTCCCTCCTGGATTTTTATCCTGACATTGTAAAGCATGGAGCCAATGCCCGTC
TCTGAGACCCAGCTTTCTTGTACAAAGTGGTTTAGTAATGAACCGGTCCACCACCACCACCACCACTAAG
GATCCGGGGTTGGGGTTGCGCCTTTTCCAAGGCAGCCCTGGGTTTGCGCAGGGACGCGGCTGCTCTGGGC
GTGGTTCCGGGAAACGCAGCGGCGCCGACCCTGGGTCTCGCACATTCTTCACGTCCGTTCGCAGCGTCAC
CCGGATCTTCGCCGCTACCCTTGTGGGCCCCCCGGCGACGCTTCCTGCTCCGCCCCTAAGTCGGGAAGGT
TCCTTGCGGTTCGCGGCGTGCCGGACGTGACAAACGGAAGCCGCACGTCTCACTAGTACCCTCGCAGACG
GACAGCGCCAGGGAGCAATGGCAGCGCGCCGACCGCGATGGGCTGTGGCCAATAGCGGCTGCTCAGCAGG
GCGCGCCGAGAGCAGCGGCCGGGAAGGGGCGGTGCGGGAGGCGGGGTGTGGGGCGGTAGTGTGGGCCCTG
TTCCTGCCCGCGCGGTGTTCCGCATTCTGCAAGCCTCCGGAGCGCACGTCGGCAGTCGGCTCCCTCGTTG
ACCGAATCACCGACCTCTCTCCCCAGCAATTCACCATGACCGAGTACAAGCCCACGGTGCGCCTCGCCAC
CCGCGACGACGTCCCCAGGGCCGTACGCACCCTCGCCGCCGCGTTCGCCGACTACCCCGCCACGCGCCAC
ACCGTCGATCCGGACCGCCACATCGAGCGGGTCACCGAGCTGCAAGAACTCTTCCTCACGCGCGTCGGGC
TCGACATCGGCAAGGTGTGGGTCGCGGACGACGGCGCCGCGGTGGCGGTCTGGACCACGCCGGAGAGCGT
CGAAGCGGGGGCGGTGTTCGCCGAGATCGGCCCGCGCATGGCCGAGTTGAGCGGTTCCCGGCTGGCCGCG
CAGCAACAGATGGAAGGCCTCCTGGCGCCGCACCGGCCCAAGGAGCCCGCGTGGTTCCTGGCCACCGTCG
GCGTCTCGCCCGACCACCAGGGCAAGGGTCTGGGCAGCGCCGTCGTGCTCCCCGGAGTGGAGGCGGCCGA
GCGCGCCGGGGTGCCCGCCTTCCTGGAGACCTCCGCGCCCCGCAACCTCCCCTTCTACGAGCGGCTCGGC
TTCACCGTCACCGCCGACGTCGAGGTGCCCGAAGGACCGCGCACCTGGTGCATGACCCGCAAGCCCGGTG
CCGAAGGTAGAGGTTCTCTCCTCACTTGTGGTGATGTTGAAGAAAACCCTGGTCCAATGTCTAGACTGGA
CAAGAGCAAAGTCATAAACGGAGCTCTGGAATTACTCAATGGTGTCGGTATCGAAGGCCTGACGACAAGG
AAACTCGCTCAAAAGCTGGGAGTTGAGCAGCCTACCCTGTACTGGCACGTGAAGAACAAGCGGGCCCTGC
TCGATGCCCTGCCAATCGAGATGCTGGACAGGCATCATACCCACTTCTGCCCCCTGGAAGGCGAGTCATG
GCAAGACTTTCTGCGGAACAACGCCAAGTCATACCGCTGTGCTCTCCTCTCACATCGCGACGGGGCTAAA
GTGCATCTCGGCACCCGCCCAACAGAGAAACAGTACGAAACCCTGGAAAATCAGCTCGCGTTCCTGTGTC
AGCAAGGCTTCTCCCTGGAGAACGCACTGTACGCTCTGTCCGCCGTGGGCCACTTTACACTGGGCTGCGT
ATTGGAGGAACAGGAGCATCAAGTAGCAAAAGAGGAAAGAGAGACACCTACCACCGATTCTATGCCCCCA
CTTCTGAGACAAGCAATTGAGCTGTTCGACCGGCAGGGAGCCGAACCTGCCTTCCTTTTCGGCCTGGAAC
TAATCATATGTGGCCTGGAGAAACAGCTAAAGTGCGAAAGCGGCGGGCCGACCGACGCCCTTGACGATTT
TGACTTAGACATGCTCCCAGCCGATGCCCTTGACGACTTTGACCTTGATATGCTGCCTGCTGACGCTCTT
GACGATTTTGACCTTGACATGCTCCCCGGGTAACTAAGTAAGGATCGATCCAAGATATCGTATTCTTAAC
TATGTTGCTCCTTTTACGCTATGTGGATACGCTGCTTTAATGCCTTTGTATCATGCTATTGCTTCCCGTA
TGGCTTTCATTTTCTCCTCCTTGTATAAATCCTGGTTGCTGTCTCTTTATGAGGAGTTGTGGCCCGTTGT
CAGGCAACGTGGCGTGGTGTGCACTGTGTTTGCTGACGCAACCCCCACTGGTTGGGGCATTGCCACCACC
TGTCAGCTCCTTTCCGGGACTTTCGCTTTCCCCCTCCCTATTGCCACGGCGGAACTCATCGCCGCCTGCC
TTGCCCGCTGCTGGACAGGGGCTCGGCTGTTGGGCACTGACAATTCCGTGGTGTTGTCGGGGAAGCTGAC
GTCCTTTCCATGGCTGCTCGCCTGTGTTGCCACCTGGATTCTGCGCGGGACGTCCTTCTGCTACGTCCCT
TCGGCCCTCAATCCAGCGGACCTTCCTTCCCGCGGCCTGCTGCCGGCTCTGCGGCCTCTTCCGCGTCTTC
GCCTTCGCCCTCAGACGAGTCGGATCTCCCTTTGGGCCGCCTCCCCGCCTGTTTCGCCTCGGCGTCCGGA
CTAGAGGTACCTTTAAGACCAATGACTTACAAGGCAGCTGTAGATCTTAGCCACTTTTTAAAAGAAAAGG
GGGGACTGGAAGGGCTAATTCACTCCCAACGAAGACAAGATCTGCTTTTTGCTTGTACTGGGTCTCTCTG
GTTAGACCAGATCTGAGCCTGGGAGCTCTCTGGCTAACTAGGGAACCCACTGCTTAAGCCTCAATAAAGC
TTGCCTTGAGTGCTTCAAGTAGTGTGTGCCCGTCTGTTGTGTGACTCTGGTAACTAGAGATCCCTCAGAC
CCTTTTAGTCAGTGTGGAAAATCTCTAGCAGTAGTAGTTCATGTCATCTTATTATTCAGTATTTATAACT
TGCAAAGAAATGAATATCAGAGAGTGAGAGGAACTTGTTTATTGCAGCTTATAATGGTTACAAATAAAGC
AATAGCATCACAAATTTCACAAATAAAGCATTTTTTTCACTGCATTCTAGTTGTGGTTTGTCCAAACTCA
TCAATGTATCTTATCATGTCTGGCTCTAGCTATCCCGCCCCTAACTCCGCCCATCCCGCCCCTAACTCCG
CCCAGTTCCGCCCATTCTCCGCCCCATGGCTGACTAATTTTTTTTATTTATGCAGAGGCCGAGGCCGCCT
CGGCCTCTGAGCTATTCCAGAAGTAGTGAGGAGGCTTTTTTGGAGGCCTTTCAAATATGTATCCGCTCAT
GAGACAATAACCCTGATAAATGCTTCAATAATATTGAAAAAGGAAGAGTATGAGTATTCAACATTTCCGT
GTCGCCCTTATTCCCTTTTTTGCGGCATTTTGCCTTCCTGTTTTTGCTCACCCAGAAACGCTGGTGAAAG
TAAAAGATGCTGAAGATCAGTTGGGTGCACGAGTGGGTTACATCGAACTGGATCTCAACAGCGGTAAGAT
CCTTGAGAGTTTTCGCCCCGAAGAACGTTTTCCAATGATGAGCACTTTTAAAGTTCTGCTATGTGGCGCG
GTATTATCCCGTATTGACGCCGGGCAAGAGCAACTCGGTCGCCGCATACACTATTCTCAGAATGACTTGG
TTGAGTACTCACCAGTCACAGAAAAGCATCTTACGGATGGCATGACAGTAAGAGAATTATGCAGTGCTGC
CATAACCATGAGTGATAACACTGCGGCCAACTTACTTCTGACAACGATCGGAGGACCGAAGGAGCTAACC
GCTTTTTTGCACAACATGGGGGATCATGTAACTCGCCTTGATCGTTGGGAACCGGAGCTGAATGAAGCCA
TACCAAACGACGAGCGTGACACCACGATGCCTGTAGCAATGGCAACAACGTTGCGCAAACTATTAACTGG
CGAACTACTTACTCTAGCTTCCCGGCAACAATTAATAGACTGGATGGAGGCGGATAAAGTTGCAGGACCA
CTTCTGCGCTCGGCCCTTCCGGCTGGCTGGTTTATTGCTGATAAATCTGGAGCCGGTGAGCGTGGGTCTC
GCGGTATCATTGCAGCACTGGGGCCAGATGGTAAGCCCTCCCGTATCGTAGTTATCTACACGACGGGGAG
TCAGGCAACTATGGATGAACGAAATAGACAGATCGCTGAGATAGGTGCCTCACTGATTAAGCATTGGTAA
CTGTCAGACCAAGTTTACTCATATATACTTTAGATTGATTTAAAACTTCATTTTTAATTTAAAAGGATCT
AGGTGAAGATCCTTTTTGATAATCTCATGACCAAAATCCCTTAACGTGAGTTTTCGTTCCACTGAGCGTC
AGACCCCGTAGAAAAGATCAAAGGATCTTCTTGAGATCCTTTTTTTCTGCGCGTAATCTGCTGCTTGCAA
ACAAAAAAACCACCGCTACCAGCGGTGGTTTGTTTGCCGGATCAAGAGCTACCAACTCTTTTTCCGAAGG
TAACTGGCTTCAGCAGAGCGCAGATACCAAATACTGTTCTTCTAGTGTAGCCGTAGTTAGGCCACCACTT
CAAGAACTCTGTAGCACCGCCTACATACCTCGCTCTGCTAATCCTGTTACCAGTGGCTGCTGCCAGTGGC
GATAAGTCGTGTCTTACCGGGTTGGACTCAAGACGATAGTTACCGGATAAGGCGCAGCGGTCGGGCTGAA
CGGGGGGTTCGTGCACACAGCCCAGCTTGGAGCGAACGACCTACACCGAACTGAGATACCTACAGCGTGA
GCTATGAGAAAGCGCCACGCTTCCCGAAGGGAGAAAGGCGGACAGGTATCCGGTAAGCGGCAGGGTCGGA
ACAGGAGAGCGCACGAGGGAGCTTCCAGGGGGAAACGCCTGGTATCTTTATAGTCCTGTCGGGTTTCGCC
ACCTCTGACTTGAGCGTCGATTTTTGTGATGCTCGTCAGGGGGGCGGAGCCTATGGAAAAACGCCAGCAA
CGCGGCCTTTTTACGGTTCCTGGCCTTTTGCTGGCCTTTTGCTCACATGTTCTTTCCTGCGTTATCCCCT
GATTCTGTGGATAACCGTATTACCGCCTTTGAGTGAGCTGATACCGCTCGCCGCAGCCGAACGACCGAGC
GCAGCGAGTCAGTGAGCGAGGAAGCGGAAGAGCGCCCAATACGCAAACCGCCTCTCCCCGCGCGTTGGCC
GATTCATTAATGCAGCTGGCACGACAGGTTTCCCGACTGGAAAGCGGGCAGTGAGCGCAACGCAATTAAT
GTGAGTTAGCTCACTCATTAGGCACCCCAGGCTTTACACTTTATGCTTCCGGCTCGTATGTTGTGTGGAA
TTGTGAGCGGATAACAATTTCACACAGGAAACAGCTATGACCATGATTACGCCAAGCGCGCAATTAACCC
TCACTAAAGGGAACAAAAGCTGGAGCTGCAAGCTTAATGTAGTCTTATGCAATACTCTTGTAGTCTTGCA
ACATGGTAACGATGAGTTAGCAACATGCCTTACAAGGAGAGAAAAAGCACCGTGCATGCCGATTGGTGGA
AGTAAGGTGGTACGATCGTGCCTTATTAGGAAGGCAACAGACGGGTCTGACATGGATTGGACGAACCACT
GAATTGCCGCATTGCAGAGATATTGTATTTAAGTGCCTAGCTCGATACATAAACGGGTCTCTCTGGTTAG
ACCAGATCTGAGCCTGGGAGCTCTCTGGCTAACTAGGGAACCCACTGCTTAAGCCTCAATAAAGCTTGCC
TTGAGTGCTTCAAGTAGTGTGTGCCCGTCTGTTGTGTGACTCTGGTAACTAGAGATCCCTCAGACCCTTT
TAGTCAGTGTGGAAAATCTCTAGCAGTGGCGCCCGAACAGGGACTTGAAAGCGAAAGGGAAACCAGAGGA
GCTCTCTCGACGCAGGACTCGGCTTGCTGAAGCGCGCACGGCAAGAGGCGAGGGGCGGCGACTGGTGAGT
ACGCCAAAAATTTTGACTAGCGGAGGCTAGAAGGAGAGAGATGGGTGCGAGAGCGTCAGTATTAAGCGGG
GGAGAATTAGATCGCGATGGGAAAAAATTCGGTTAAGGCCAGGGGGAAAGAAAAAATATAAATTAAAACA
TATAGTATGGGCAAGCAGGGAGCTAGAACGATTCGCAGTTAATCCTGGCCTGTTAGAAACATCAGAAGGC
TGTAGACAAATACTGGGACAGCTACAACCATCCCTTCAGACAGGATCAGAAGAACTTAGATCATTATATA
ATACAGTAGCAACCCTCTATTGTGTGCATCAAAGGATAGAGATAAAAGACACCAAGGAAGCTTTAGACAA
GATAGAGGAAGAGCAAAACAAAAGTAAGACCACCGCACAGCAAGCGGCCGCTGATCTTCAGACCTGGAGG
AGGAGATATGAGGGACAATTGGAGAAGTGAATTATATAAATATAAAGTAGTAAAAATTGAACCATTAGGA
GTAGCACCCACCAAGGCAAAGAGAAGAGTGGTGCAGAGAGAAAAAAGAGCAGTGGGAATAGGAGCTTTGT
TCCTTGGGTTCTTGGGAGCAGCAGGAAGCACTATGGGCGCAGCGTCAATGACGCTGACGGTACAGGCCAG
ACAATTATTGTCTGGTATAGTGCAGCAGCAGAACAATTTGCTGAGGGCTATTGAGGCGCAACAGCATCTG
TTGCAACTCACAGTCTGGGGCATCAAGCAGCTCCAGGCAAGAATCCTGGCTGTGGAAAGATACCTAAAGG
ATCAACAGCTCCTGGGGATTTGGGGTTGCTCTGGAAAACTCATTTGCACCACTGCTGTGCCTTGGAATGC
TAGTTGGAGTAATAAATCTCTGGAACAGATTTGGAATCACACGACCTGGATGGAGTGGGACAGAGAAATT
AACAATTACACAAGCTTAATACACTCCTTAATTGAAGAATCGCAAAACCAGCAAGAAAAGAATGAACAAG
AATTATTGGAATTAGATAAATGGGCAAGTTTGTGGAATTGGTTTAACATAACAAATTGGCTGTGGTATAT
AAAATTATTCATAATGATAGTAGGAGGCTTGGTAGGTTTAAGAATAGTTTTTGCTGTACTTTCTATAGTG
AATAGAGTTAGGCAGGGATATTCACCATTATCGTTTCAGACCCACCTCCCAACCCCGAGGGGACAATTCT
CGACCTCGAGACAAATGGCAGTATTCATCCACAATTTTAAAAGAAAAGGGGGGATTGGGGGGTACAGTGC
AGGGGAAAGAATAGTAGACATAATAGCAACAGACATACAAACTAAAGAATTACAAAAACAAATTACAAAA
ATTCAAAATTTTCGGGTTTATTACAGGGACAGCAGAGATCCACTTTGGCCGCGAATCGATATGTCGAGTT
TACTCCCTATCAGTGATAGAGAACGTATGTCGAGTTTACTCCCTATCAGTGATAGAGAACGATGTCGAGT
TTACTCCCTATCAGTGATAGAGAACGTATGTCGAGTTTACTCCCTATCAGTGATAGAGAACGTATGTCGA
GTTTACTCCCTATCAGTGATAGAGAACGTATGTCGAGTTTATCCCTATCAGTGATAGAGAACGTATGTCG
AGTTTACTCCCTATCAGTGATAGAGAACGTATGTCGAGGTAGGCGTGTACGGTGGGAGGCCTATATAAGC
AGAGCTCGTTTAGTGAACCGTCAGATCGCCTGGAGAATTGGCTAGCATCAACAAGTTTGTACAAAAAAGC
AGGCTTCGAAGGAGATAGAACCATGGTGAGCAAGGGCGAGGAGCTGTTCACCGGGGTGGTGCCCATCCTG
GTCGAGCTGGACGGCGACGTAAACGGCCACAAGTTCAGCGTGTCCGGCGAGGGCGAGGGCGATGCCACCT
ACGGCAAGCTGACCCTGAAGTTCATCTGCACCACCGGCAAGCTGCCCGTGCCCTGGCCCACCCTCGTGAC
CACCCTGACCTACGGCGTGCAGTGCTTCAGCCGCTACCC
Features (pLannotate 1.2.2; 31 found; start..end, strand, type, name):
    509..1006    +  CDS            RNF8 (fragment): RNF8_HUMAN - Also known as KIAA0646. Experimental evidence at protein level: Swiss-Prot protein existence level 1. E3 ubiquitin-protein ligase that plays a key role in DNA damage signaling via 2 distinct roles: by mediating the 'Lys-63'-linked ubiquitination of histones H2A and H2AX and promoting the recruitment of DNA repair proteins at double-strand breaks (DSBs) sites, and by catalyzing 'Lys-48'-linked ubiquitination to remove target proteins from DNA damage sites. Following DNA DSBs, it is recruited to the sites of damage by ATM-phosphorylated MDC1 and catalyzes the 'Lys-63'-linked ubiquit
   1004..3712    +  CDS            SHLD2: SHLD2_PONAB - Also known as FAM35A From Pongo abelii (Sumatran orangutan) (Pongo pygmaeus abelii).
   3717..3741    -  protein_bind   attB2: mutant version of attB; recombination site for the Gateway® BP reaction BP Clonase™
   3758..3776    +  CDS            9xHis (fragment): 9xHis affinity tag
   3786..4296    +  promoter       hPGK promoter: human phosphoglycerate kinase 1 promoter
   4306..4902    +  CDS            PuroR (fragment): puromycin N-acetyltransferase; pac from Streptomyces; confers resistance to puromycin
   4957..5654    +  CDS            rtTA3 (fragment): reverse tetracycline transactivator 3 activates expression from Tet-responsive promoters in the presence of doxycycline
   5584..5694    +  CDS            VP48: 3 tandem repeats of the minimal activation domain of herpes simplex virus VP16 (Cheng et al., 2013)
   5730..6278    +  misc_feature   WPRE (fragment): woodchuck hepatitis virus posttranscriptional regulatory element
   6304..6375    +  CDS            nef (fragment): NEF_HV1Z2 - Experimental evidence at protein level: Swiss-Prot protein existence level 1. Extracellular Nef protein targets CD4(+) T-lymphocytes for apoptosis by interacting with CXCR4 surface receptors. From Human immunodeficiency virus type 1 group M subtype D (isolate Z2/CDC-Z34) (HIV-1).
   6377..6610    +  LTR            3' LTR (ΔU3): self-inactivating 3' long terminal repeat (LTR) from HIV-1
   6682..6803    +  polyA_signal   SV40 poly(A) signal: SV40 polyadenylation signal
   6843..6978    +  rep_origin     SV40 ori: SV40 origin of replication
   6986..7049    +  promoter       AmpR promoter: bla
   7050..7910    +  CDS            AmpR: β-lactamase; bla; confers resistance to ampicillin, carbenicillin, and related antibiotics
   8081..8669    +  rep_origin     ori: high-copy-number ColE1/pMB1/pBR322/pUC origin of replication
   8852..8944    +  CDS            lacI (fragment): lac repressor; lacI; The lac repressor binds to the lac operator to inhibit transcription in E. coli. This inhibition can be relieved by adding lactose or isopropyl-β-D-thiogalactopyranoside (IPTG).
   8957..8978    +  protein_bind   CAP binding site: CAP binding activates transcription in the presence of cAMP. E. coli catabolite activator protein
   8993..9023    +  promoter       lac promoter: promoter for the E. coli lac operon
   9027..9049    +  protein_bind   lac operator (fragment): The lac repressor binds to the lac operator to inhibit transcription in E. coli. This inhibition can be relieved by adding lactose or isopropyl-β-D-thiogalactopyranoside (IPTG). lac repressor encoded by lacI
   9092..9110    +  promoter       T3 promoter: promoter for bacteriophage T3 RNA polymerase
   9138..9364    +  promoter       RSV promoter: Rous sarcoma virus enhancer/promoter
   9365..9545    +  LTR            5' LTR (truncated): truncated 5' long terminal repeat (LTR) from HIV-1
   9592..9717    +  misc_feature   HIV-1 Ψ: packaging signal of human immunodeficiency virus type 1
   9701..10064   +  CDS            HIV-1 gag (fragment): gag protein from human immunodeficiency virus 1; gag
  10210..10443   +  misc_feature   RRE: The Rev response element (RRE) of HIV-1 allows for Rev-dependent mRNA export from the nucleus to the cytoplasm.
  10820..10844   +  CDS            Rev (fragment): human immunodeficiency virus 1 (HIV-1) Rev protein; rev; enhances nuclear export of unspliced and incompletely spliced viral mRNAs
  10885..11002   +  misc_feature   cPPT/CTS: central polypurine tract and central termination sequence of HIV-1
  11056..11370   +  promoter       tight TRE promoter: Tet-responsive promoter PTight, consisting of seven tet operator sequences followed by the minimal CMV promoter
  11391..11415   +  protein_bind   attB1: mutant version of attB; recombination site for the Gateway® BP reaction BP Clonase™
  11433..490     +  CDS            EGFP (across the origin): EGFP is a basic (constitutively fluorescent) green fluorescent protein published in 1996, derived from Aequorea victoria. It is reported to be a rapidly-maturing weak dimer with moderate acid sensitivity.
