[The description below was written by a language model from this plasmid's Addgene catalogue record and pLannotate feature annotations shown in this document.]
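Description:
pCW-eGFP-FHA-SHLD2-m1 is a doxycycline-inducible, self-inactivating HIV-1-based lentiviral expression vector built on the pCW57.1 backbone (about 11.7 kb in total). It is propagated in E. coli through a high-copy ColE1/pUC-type origin with ampicillin resistance. The viral portion has an RSV promoter driving a truncated 5' LTR, followed by the Ψ packaging signal, RRE and cPPT/CTS, and it ends with a WPRE and a ΔU3 3' LTR. These elements allow genomic RNA to be packaged, exported and integrated into mammalian cells when packaging functions are supplied in trans. An SV40 poly(A) signal and SV40 origin lie downstream of the 3' LTR.

The payload was introduced by Gateway cloning and is flanked by attB1 and attB2 sites, directly downstream of a tight TRE promoter (seven tet operators plus a minimal CMV promoter). It encodes a three-part fusion: N-terminal eGFP, the FHA domain of RNF8 (residues 2–160), and human SHLD2 (also called FAM35A or RINN2) carrying the m1 mutations W489A, F494A and W495A. The automated annotation matched the SHLD2 sequence to the orangutan orthologue, but the catalogue entry lists the insert as human. A separate hPGK promoter cassette expresses puromycin N-acetyltransferase and the rtTA3 reverse transactivator, so a single vector provides both selection of transduced cells and Tet-On control.

RNF8 is recruited to double-strand breaks through ATM-phosphorylated MDC1, and the record states that the FHA fusion gives 53BP1-independent recruitment of SHLD2 to damaged chromatin. eGFP allows the fusion's localisation to be visualised. The construct comes from work on the shieldin complex in 53BP1-dependent DNA repair. The record does not state what function the m1 substitutions disrupt.
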