Addgene plasmid #114122: pCW-eGFP-FHA-SHLD2-m1
Purpose: Lentiviral vector for inducible expression of N-terminally tagged eGFP-RNF8 FHA domain-SHLD2, m1 mutant; 53BP1-independent recruitment to damaged chromatin
Depositing lab: Daniel Durocher. Depositing organization: Sinai Health System. Publication: The shieldin complex mediates 53BP1-dependent DNA repair. Noordermeer SM, Adam S, Setiaputra D, Barazas M, Pettitt SJ, Ling AK, Olivieri M, Alvarez-Quilon A, Moatti N, Zimmermann M, Annunziato S, Krastev DB, Song F, Brandsma I, Frankum J, Brough R, Sherker A, Landry S, Szilard RK, Munro MM, McEwan A, Goullet de Rugy T, Lin ZY, Hart T, Moffat J, Gingras AC, Martin A, van Attikum H, Jonkers J, Lord CJ, Rottenberg S, Durocher D. Nature. 2018 Aug;560(7716):117-121. doi: 10.1038/s41586-018-0340-7. Epub 2018 Jul 18. PubMed 30022168.
Backbone
  Vector backbone: pCW57.1
  Backbone manufacturer: Addgene #41393
  Backbone size w/o insert (bp): 7720
  Total vector size (bp): 11659
  Vector type: Mammalian Expression, Lentiviral ; Doxycycline inducible
  Selectable markers: Puromycin
Growth in bacteria
  Bacterial resistance: Ampicillin, 100 μg/mL
  Growth temperature: 30°C
  Growth strain: NEB Stable
  Copy number: Unknown
Gene/Insert
  Gene/Insert name: SHLD2 (m1 mutant) (alt names: FAM35A; RINN2)
  Species: H. sapiens (human)
  Insert size (bp): 3939
  Mutation: W489A, F494A, W495A mutations introduced
  Entrez Gene: SHLD2 (a.k.a. FAM35A, FAM35A1, RINN2, bA163M19.1)
  Promoter: TRE promoter, Tet ON
  Tag / fusion protein: eGFP (N terminal on insert); RNF8 FHA domain (aa 2-160) (N terminal on insert)
  Cloning method: Gateway Cloning
  Sequencing primers: 5′ LNCX; 3′ O.PGK1b-R (GAACGGACGTGAAGAATGTG)
Terms and licenses: Academic/Nonprofit Terms; Industry Terms: Not Available to Industry
How to cite: pCW-eGFP-FHA-SHLD2-m1 was a gift from Daniel Durocher (Addgene plasmid # 114122 ; http://n2t.net/addgene:114122 ; RRID:Addgene_114122)
